>Addgene plasmid #40251 | pAM1956 | depositor full sequence | sequence record 51676 | pAM1956 sequence 10604 bps
GGGGATCCTCTAGGATCCTTTTTGATAATCTCATGACCAAAATCCCTTAACGTGAGTTTTCGTTCCACTG
AGCGTCAGACCCCGTAGAAAAGATCAAAGGATCTTCTTGAGATCCTTTTTTTCTGCGCGTAATCTGCTGC
TTGCAAACAAAAAAACCACCGCTACCAGCGGTGGTTTGTTTGCCGGATCAAGAGCTACCAACTCTTTTTC
CGAAGGTAACTGGCTTCAGCAGAGCGCAGATACCAAATACTGTCCTTCTAGTGTAGCCGTAGTTAGGCCA
CCACTTCAAGAACTCTGTAGCACCGCCTACATACCTCGCTCTGCTAATCCTGTTACCAGTGGCTGCTGCC
AGTGGCGATAAGTCGTGTCTTACCGGGTTGGACTCAAGACGATAGTTACCGGATAAGGCGCAGCGGTCGG
GCTGAACGGGGGGTTCGTGCACACAGCCCAGCTTGGAGCGAACGACCTACACCGAACTGAGATACCTACA
GCGTGAGCATTGAGAAAGCGCCACGCTTCCCGAAGGGAGAAAGGCGGACAGGTATCCGGTAAGCGGCAGG
GTCGGAACAGGAGAGCGCACGAGGGAGCTTCCAGGGGGAAACGCCTGGTATCTTTATAGTCCTGTCGGGT
TTCGCCACCTCTGACTTGAGCGTCGATTTTTGTGATGCTCGTCAGGGGGGCGGAGCCTATGGAAAAACGC
CAGCAACGCGGCCTTTTTACGGTTCCTGGCCTTTTGCTGGCCTTTTGCTCACATGTTCTTTCCTGCGTTA
TCCCCTGATTCTGTGGATAACCGTATTACCGCCTTTGAGTGAGCTGATACCGCTCGCCGCAGCCGAACGA
CCGAGCGCAGCGAGTCAGTGAGCGAGGAAGCGGAAGAGCGCCTGATGCGGTATTTTCTCCTTACGCATCT
GTGCGGTATTTCACACCGCATATGGTGCACTCTCAGTACAATCTGCTCTGATGCCGCATAGTTAAGCCAG
TATACACTCCGCTATCGCTACGTGACTGGGTCATGGCTGCGCCCCGACACCCGCCAACACCCGCTGACGC
GCCCTGACGGGCTTGTCTGCTCCCGGCATCCGCTTACAGACAAGCTGTGACCGTCTCCGGGAGCTGCATG
TGTCAGAGGTTTTCACCGTCATCACCGAAACGCGCGAGGCAGCTGCGGTAAAGCTCATCAGCGTGGTCGT
GAAGCGATTCACAGATGTCTGCCTGTTCATCCGCGTCCAGCTCGTTGAGTTTCTCCAGAAGCGTTAATGT
CTGGCTTCTGATAAAGCGGGCCTGCCACCATACCCACGCCGAAACAAGCGCTCATGAGCCCGAAGTGGCG
AGCCCGATCTTCCCCATCGGTGATGTCGGCGATATAGGCGCCAGCAACCGCACCTGTGGCGCCGGTGATG
CCGGTGGGCGAAGAACTCCAGCATGAGATCCCCGCGCTGGAGGATCATCCAGCCGGCGTCCCGGAAAACG
ATTCCGAAGCCCAACCTTTCATAGAAGGCGGCGGTGGAATCGAAATCTCGTGATGGCAGGTTGGGCGTCG
CTTGGTCGGTCATTTCGAACCCCAGAGTCCCGCTCAGAAGAACTCGTCAAGAAGGCGATAGAAGGCGATG
CGCTGCGAATCGGGAGCGGCGATACCGTAAAGCACGAGGAAGCGGTCAGCCCATTCGCCGCCAAGCTCTT
CAGCAATATCACGGGTAGCCAACGCTATGTCCTGATAGCGGTCCGCCACACCCAGCCGGCCACAGTCGAT
GAATCCAGAAAAGCGGCCATTTTCCACCATGATATTCGGCAAGCAGGCATCGCCATGGGTCACGACGAGA
TCCTCGCCGTCGGGCATGCGCGCCTTGAGCCTGGCGAACAGTTCGGCTGGCGCGAGCCCCTGATGCTCTT
CGTCCAGATCATCCTGATCGACAAGACCGGCTTCCATCCGAGTACGTGCTCGCTCGATGCGATGTTTCGC
TTGGTGGTCGAATGGGCAGGTAGCCGGATCAAGCGTATGCAGCCGCCGCATTGCATCAGCCATGATGGAT
ACTTTCTCGGCAGGAGCAAGGTGAGATGACAGGAGATCCTGCCCCGGCACTTCGCCCAATAGCAGCCAGT
CCCTTCCCGCTTCAGTGACAACGTCGAGCACAGCTGCGCAAGGAACGCCCGTCGTGGCCAGCCACGATAG
CCGCGCTGCCTCGTCCTGCAGTTCATTCAGGGCACCGGACAGGTCGGTCTTGACAAAAAGAACCGGGCGC
CCCTGCGCTGACAGCCGGAACACGGCGGCATCAGAGCAGCCGATTGTCTGTTGTGCCCAGTCATAGCCGA
ATAGCCTCTCCACCCAAGCGGCCGGAGAACCTGCGTGCAATCCATCTTGTTCAATCATGCGAAACGATCC
TCATCCTGTCTCTTGATCAGATCTTGATCCCCTGCGCCATCAGATCCTTGGCGGCAAGAAAGCCATCCAG
TTTACTTTGCAGGGCTTCCCAACCTTACCAGAGGGCGCCCCAGCTGGCAATTCCGGTTCGCTTGCTGTCC
ATAAAACCGCCCAGTCTAGCTATCGCCATGTAAGCCCACTGCAAGCTACCTGCTTTCTCTTTGCGCTTGC
GTTTTCCCTTGTCCAGATAGCCCAGTAGCTGACATTCATCCGGGGTCAGCACCGTTTCTGCGGACTGGCT
TTCTACGTGTTCCGCTTCCTTTAGCAGCCCTTGCGCCCTGAGTGCTTGCGGCAGCGTGAAGCTTTCTCTG
AGCTGTAACAGCCTGACCGCAACAAACGAGAGGATCGAGACCATCCGCTCCAGATTATCCGGCTCCTCCA
TGCGTTGCCTCTCGGCTCCTGCTCCGGTTTTCCATGCCTTATGGAACTCCTCGATCCGCCAGCGATGGGT
ATAAATGTCGATGACGCGCAAGGCTTGGGCTAGCGACTCGACCGGTTCGCCGGTCAGCAACAACCATTTC
AACGGGGTCTCACCCTTGGGCGGGTTAATCTCCTCGGCCAGCACCGCGTTGAGCGTGATATTCCCCTGTT
TTAGCGTGATGCGCCCACTGCGCATAGAAATTGCATCAACGCATATAGCGCTAGCAGCACGCCATAGTGA
CTGGCGATGCTGTCGGAATGGACGATATCTAGACTTATATAGACACTAATATAGACAATAGTTTATACTG
CTATCTATACAAGTATAGACATTATCTAATCATGGCAGACAAAACTCTAGCCACTTTTCGTATTGACTCC
GAAGAATGGGAGTCTTTTAAAAACCTTGCTAGTTCTGAAAGTTCCAACGCCTCAGCACTGTTAACAGAAT
TTGTTCGTTGGTATTTGGCAGGTAACAGGTTTAATACTCCCACTTCTCACACTCCCACCCATCTAGACAC
ATCCCTCGAACAGCGTATAGACAATATTGAACAACGTCTAGATAAAGTCACAACTAATAATCTAGACAAT
ATAGATGAATTTATAGACAAGCGTATAGAAGATAATCTAGCAACACGTCTAGACAAACTTCAATCGCAAC
TGGAGGAACTGCGGGGAAAATCGAAAGCCCGGTAGTTCAGGCAGAAGGACAAGCTACCGGGCAAGACAGA
AAGAATATAGACAATAGTATAGACAATCTAGACAAATTGGAGGCAACCCGCGATCGCACCCTCAATAAGC
TAAAAATGGGTAGGCAGTCAGCCGCCGGGAAAGCCATCGACGCGTTTATCAAAGAGTTGCTTTCTTCAGG
AGACAACATAAGCTGAAGTTATCAAAATTCTGTCCTTACGTCGAAAGCCTGATTTTACCGTGCAACGATT
GATAAGCTTGGCTAAACTAGCACTGGCTTTCAACAGAAAGCATACGAAGAATCAATAGATATAGCCACCA
ATTCCACAAAATGCAGATAACGTGTAGAGTATTGGAATGCTTAATCTGTAAGGGTTATGAAGGTTAACGG
CAACGGACGAGCCAAAATACTCACCTCCGACGAACTCAGGCGACTGTTTAGCGACGGATTCACCACACCG
CGCGATCGCGTTTTGTTTGGCATCTGTCTATTCACCGGTTGCCGCGTTAGTGAAGCTCTAGCACTCCAAA
CAACGGACATTAAAGGCGAAACACTAACCTTTAGGAAGTCTACCACCAAAGGGAAACTCAAAACCCGCGT
GGTTGACATCCAGCCAGGACTAGCCGCACTCATGGCTGACTATCACCCCAAACCGGGAACCCTGTTCCCT
GGCATGAGGGGAGTCAGCGATAGGCTCACGCGATACGCGGCGGATAAAATCTTGCGCGATGCAGCCAAAA
GAATCGGGCTAGAAGGCATCAGTACCCACAGTTTCCGCCGTACTGCCCTCAACCAAATGTCTAGCGCCGG
TATCCCGTTGCGACACATTCAAGAGATATCCGGTCACAATGACCTTGGCACACTGCAACGCTATCTTGAA
GTTACACCCGAACAGCGACGCAAAGCTGTATCCGTGATTGGCTTCTAATGTACGCCAACGCTGTTTAGAC
CCCTATGGGTGCTAAAAAAAGACGCAGCCTAAACACACGCTCTACACTTGAGGATACTTTTAAAGTATCC
ATCGGTTCTAGAACTCTGCACACGTTCCGGACTTTGGAAACGTTATACCTTTCCCTGTGTTGCAGAATGC
TGCAATATTTCTTCGACAAGTTAACTTGTGACTGGTTTAATATTTTCTCAAATTGCCCCAAAACAACACG
CCTAAATCCTTAGACGTTTCTGTGGAAACCTATTAGGTTTTTATCGCCGTTGTTTTAGTGGTAAACCCAA
AGGGTTTGTATATTCTTGTATGAAGTTCGACTCTGAGGGTTAAGAAGAATGGCTCGCCGAATTTTTTACA
AGTGGAAACCGATTAAAGGTTAAGGGTCAATCGGGACGATGAATATTTTCTAATTGTGACCTTCTCCATC
TAATAAGCTTTCTTTGGGGTTAAGGTCGAAGAAAGTACTACGCATGATCTGCATACGATCTCTATTGCCA
AAAAGCCGCGACCCTATAGGCTCTCGGTCATGCTGCACTAGTTCGTGTCGATCACTATACTGGTTGCCGC
AGCATTTCACGCTAAAAAAAAATTCTTAAAAATGTCCTTCATATCTCGCCAGAGTGGCAACCTATTACAA
AACGGTTGCCTACCCGACCGGCTCGATTTTCGCTGAAGTGGCACTGTGACAGTTTGAAATGGTACTTCCG
CCGTGCTGCTGACATCGTTGTTAGGGTGAATTGTTCGCGGTAGATGTTGCACCGATTCATGAACACCTTG
TCACCCACTTTGAATAATCGACCGTCAAATTCAGTCGCGTCAATTTGGTAAGTGTTGGGCTGTCTCTTTT
TGGCTCCAGGGGCAATGCCATCAGAAAACACAACCGCGTCACCCATAACTTGATAACCGATATCAGTTTT
GGTTCCAGTGAAAGCCCAAAATTCAGACGCGTCATTATTCCGAGCGTGCCGGAGTTGATTGTACTCAATT
TTGGCTTGGCAAAGTTGACGGCGATTCATGCCCAGCTGCTTTTGATGTCGTCGCACTGTGCGCTTGTGAA
TACCCAACTCACAGCTGACAGCTTTTTGAGATGTACCATAGTGGATGAAACTTTTTGAGACGAATATCCG
CGACGAACTAATGTGAAGTACACAAGGTACTTCCCCCTCTGGCGATTTAAGAGAGGATTGCCTTGTGTCC
TTCACTAGCTCGTTCGGGTGTGGCGCTCCAAAAAGTTTTCTGTACTCTGGTTTAAGTTGTCTGTTGGCCG
CATAGCGGCTCTTTTGTTGAAAGCTTTGTGTGACTATGCCAGTGGTCAGTGAGCGTAAATCGCTTAACAC
TTGGACTAAAGGCACTACTGCAACATCACCCCATCTTTTTAAATTTAGGTTGTAACAAACTTGAAACATA
CCGCCCAAGTAGACGGTTATCATTCCTGCTTTAATTTTGTAGCGGCGGAATGCTCCTATTTTTTTTCCAT
CCTGTAACCAACGGTAAACAGACTTATCACTACAATCTAAGAACGTCTGTACTACAGGCAATGGCAATGT
TAAATGACCAGACCCATCCTTATCAAGCGCTCGACACAAATACCACAACCGCGCACAAGGTTCTCGACCA
ATGCGAGTGTGTACCCTGACCGTGTAAGTGCCAAGAATTATTTCAGTTTGTAGTTCCCTTGTAAGCAGGG
TTAGTGATACATTTGTATTTAAGCTTTCTGGGCTGATCATTTGGAAATGTCTCAGTCCAGTACCTATTGA
ATGTTATTTGCTTAACCTGAAGCTAAATAAAACTTGTTAACTACACCCATTAATTGATAAATTCAAAGCA
CGTTTTTTCTGTTTGGTGTTTGGTGTGGTAACAATTCTGTGTATGTGTGTTTTATTTAGCTTCGGTTAAG
TAGCATAACAACCTCCAAGCACTGAACTTTTTTTAATAGGTAATTTAAACTTTGCCTATCGGCAAAATTT
TCAATCAATTGTACGCCAAAGTGTTGCATGATCAACGTTTGACTTATTTTTGTATTTACTAAATACTGAA
TTTCGCCGTGACGCTTTTTACAGATGGAAATTCACGGCAAAATGTTTTTTGCTAACTTTGCTATGTAAAA
CAAGAAACTTGGCACTCGGTTATTACTAAATAAACTGGTAAAAAATAACCATTAGAACCAAAAAGAACGA
AAACCAGTACACCCTTGCCAGTTTTCAAGCTTTTGCTATGACGACTCTAATAATCGGGTTTAACACCATT
CCGCTTTGAGAAAATTATCCTTGTACAGCAAGTAACAGTCAATGCTAAACGCACCGCTACAAATCCTTAA
GTTTTTCCAGTAGCGATTTACCTTCTTGGTAACTGCCCGCCTTGATAGCCCAGAATGTCTTTAATCACTG
TAACTTTCTGAAAAACGCCTGCGTTCCAGACAGGCTTTTGCCACTTTTGCTAGGGTTTCATCTCTTGGAT
CTGGTAGGGATGAAACGGGCTGTAATGCTTGTTCTGAGGTCGGTTGACGCCGTTGTGGACGTGGGTGAAA
ACTGGTTACAGACTGAACCGGGGCATAACCATTATGTAACTGCTTTACATCTTGGTAACTGACACGGCAT
ATCATCCACCATGCAGCGATATTTCCCCGAGCTTTAACCACTCCACAAGGGCAAGGTCTTTTAAGGACTT
GGCGTGGCTAACTGCAAACTTACCCAGGCGTAACATCCTAAACACTTACGGACACCGCCTTCACCCTCGA
TACCTAAGGTCTTGACATTATCATCTTGAGTCAGCCCAATAACAAAACGCTTGGGCTTGCGGCCGCGCCT
GGCGTGTTTGATGAGCCATTCGGTTGCTATCTCGACTTCATCTCTCAGCAGTGGCAGTTCTTCAGCAATT
AAAACGCTTTCTTTTCCTGCTAGTGCCTTATCCCCAGACTCACCCCGTAGCTCAATCCGGCGCTGCAATT
CCTCCAGGTCAGCAGCCATGCCCGACTGTATAGCCTCAAAGTCACCACGGCGGCCAATGACATTTAACCC
CGTCCACTCGTCCGGTGCAGCGTCAGCGTCATAGACTGTCACCTCACCCCCGACTTGATAAGCAAGCCAT
TGGGCTATGGTGCTTTTGCCAGTTCCCGTATCCCCAACTATTAAACAGTGCTTACCAGACAGAGCTTGCA
TCAAGTCGGTGATGATTCCCTCTGGTTCGACCGCAAGGGTGACGGCGGTAGTGTCAATGATAGCCGCGCC
GTAAGTGCCAGCATAGGGCAATTGGTCGTAAACTTTGACCAAGTTGTATACAGACTGTCTACACCACTTC
ACCACTGTTAACGCTGTTTGCAAAGCGTAAGACGTGGCATCAAATAAAAATATGCTGGCACTAAAAGTTA
ATCGCCCCAATCCCCACAGTAAAAACCTGCCTAGCTGTTGACGACTAGGCAAGTGCATTTCAATCCAGTC
ATTTGCCATAAATCACCCCGTCTTTAAAGCCTTGCAGTTGAGCGCGACAGGTATTTAACTGTGCTTGTAA
CTCTGTTTGCTGGTTTTGATACCACAGACTGACGGCGGCGGCCGCCAGTCCTAAAAATAGAAACTGGCGA
TCGCTCATTATTGACTTACTCCCTGTTGATTAGCGTGGTAGTGAGTCATAGCCGCATTGACCGCTTCTTG
GGCTTGGGGTGTTCTGCCAAGATTGGGTTTTGTAGGGTCATCGTTGGCTACGACTAAGGACGCTTGTTCG
GCTATCGCTTGCGGGACACCAACTTTAGTTAACTCTGTCAAGGATACTTGGTAAAGTCGCTCGTTCATTA
GCCGATTCTCCGGTACATAAAACTGTTGCTGGCAGTCCCTTCATTGGCGACGAGTTCTTCAGCCGGAGTA
TCAGCGATAATGTCAGCCCAGCCGGTGACATTATTATTAATAATGTTTTGTTCGGCAATTGCACCCAAGC
CAGGACGCGCCGTTTCAAACTCAGAGATGACTTGCTGCTCTTTCTCGGTGAGTGGTCTATCTGTCATGAT
AATTATGTCCTTCATTATGTAGGCGATTCCAGTGGGTGTTTACGAGGCAGTCCACAGGAATCAGTGCGAT
TCACCTTTAAGGTGAATCGTCATCAAAAAATCACTCGGTAGCAACGACCCGAACCGACCAGGATTGATTT
CCCGGTTCTCAGTTCGCAGGCTTTTGAGCGCGTCACCTTGACCATTGGGTAACTGCCATCAGCCGATAAG
CTAAACGGGCTGTATAGCGGTAAAGCATCCCACACAGTCGGGCTGGCATCAACTTTGCAGGAATAGCTCA
CGTCACTCATCTCACTCGCGCCTGGGTTGGATGGCAGCGAAGGCAGATTACGACGCAGTTTTTTACTGGC
ACTTTTACCCGCATTAAAAACGGGTACAGTGCCATTGTTGACGGTCTGTACTTCGGTCATATACTCGGTG
TACACTTAATACACTCTATACTATTACTGCCGATTAGTACATTTGTCAATCACTCTTTGCACAAGGTGTA
TGATATGGACTCAGGAGTACACCAAACGTCATGCCAACCAATAAAGGGAGAATAGCAGTCACTCTAGAAG
CTGAAATTTACCAATGGATTGCTAACCGAGCGTCTGAGGAAGGAAGACCGTTGGCTAATCTTGCCGCTTT
CTTACTCACACGAGTTGTTAAAGAACAAATGGAACAAGAAGCCAAGGACAACCAAGACAAGCAGGGGGCA
GCATGAGCGAAGACAGACTAGCCAGAATAGAAGCTGCGTTAGACAGCCAAGTTGCAGTGAATGCCGACCT
CCGCACATCGGTTACAGAACTCCGCGCAACCGCAGAAGCATTGTTGCAAACAGTTCAAATCCATCAGCAG
AACTTTGAAATTCTTACCGCTAGGCAATTACAAACCGAAGCACGGCTTGATGAGTACCAACGTACCACTA
GCGCGGCACTCGACAGAATTGGCGCGGTCTTAGACTACCTCGTTAGGCAGCAAAACGGTTGAGGTGAGGG
ATGAGCGATGACTATCTAGACGGATATCCCGCAAGAGGCCCTTTCGTCTTCAAGAATTCCCGTTTGACTG
GCGATGCTGCTACTGAAACTAACAACTACATCGACTACGCAATTAACGCCCTCAGCTAATTTTGCTTAGT
CTAGGCCCGGATGGGTAAGTGGTTTTCAGCTTAAGTGTTGGGTTCTACTTACTTCTCCGGGTCTTGCTCT
ATCTAAAAACATTGGTTTAACAAGGAGTATTAGGCAAATGCCAGTTACTGTCGCTGCCTCTCGCTTGGGA
ACCGCTGCGTTTGACCAATCACCCGTCGAACTGCGCGCTAACTATTCTCGACCTGCAGGTCGACTCTAGA
GGATCAATTCGAGCTCGGTACCCGGGGATCCTCTAGATTTAAGAAGGAGATATACATATGAGTAAAGGAG
AAGAACTTTTCACTGGAGTTGTCCCAATTCTTGTTGAATTAGATGGCGATGTTAATGGGCAAAAATTCTC
TGTCAGTGGAGAGGGTGAAGGTGATGCAACATACGGAAAACTTACCCTTAAATTTATTTGCACTACTGGG
AAGCTACCTGTTCCATGGCCAACACTTGTCACTACTTTCGCGTATGGTCTTCAATGCTTTGCGAGATACC
CAGATCATATGAAACAGCATGACTTTTTCAAGAGTGCCATGCCCGAAGGTTATGTACAGGAAAGAACTAT
ATTTTACAAAGATGACGGGAACTACAAGACACGTGCTGAAGTCAAGTTTGAAGGTGATACCCTTGTTAAT
AGAATCGAGTTAAAAGGTATTGATTTTAAAGAAGATGGAAACATTCTTGGACACAAAATGGAATACAACT
ATAACTCACATAATGTATACATCATGGCAGACAAACCAAAGAATGGAATCAAAGTTAACTTCAAAATTAG
ACACAACATTAAAGATGGAAGCGTTCAATTAGCAGACCATTATCAACAAAATACTCCAATTGGCGATGGC
CCTGTCCTTTTACCAGACAACCATTACCTGTCCACACAATCTGCCCTTTCCAAAGATCCCAACGAAAAGA
GAGATCACATGATCCTTCTTGAGTTTGTAACAGCTGCTGGGATTACACATGGCATGGATGAACTATACAA
ATAAGAATTCAGACCTGCAGGCATGCAAGCTGGG
Features (pLannotate 1.2.2; 13 found; start..end, strand, type, name):
    107..695     +  rep_origin     ori: high-copy-number ColE1/pMB1/pBR322/pUC origin of replication
    881..1021    -  misc_feature   bom: basis of mobility region from pBR322
   1123..1282    -  CDS            rop (fragment): Rop protein, which maintains plasmids at low copy number; rop
   1278..1404    -  CDS            TcR (fragment): tetracycline efflux protein; tet; confers resistance to tetracycline
   1404..1553    -  CDS            ble (fragment): BLE_KLEPN - Experimental evidence at protein level: Swiss-Prot protein existence level 1. Binding protein with a strong affinity to the bleomycin family of antibiotics. Binds to CL990; an antimitotic-antibiotic compound. From Klebsiella pneumoniae.
   1577..2368    -  CDS            neo: KKA2_KLEPN - Also known as kan, nptII. Experimental evidence at protein level: Swiss-Prot protein existence level 1. Resistance to kanamycin, neomycin, paromomycin, ribostamycin, butirosin and gentamicin B. From Klebsiella pneumoniae.
   2400..3044    -  CDS            tnpA (fragment): TN5P_ECOLX - Also known as tnp. Experimental evidence at protein level: Swiss-Prot protein existence level 1. Mediates transposition of transposon Tn5 by a 'cut and paste' mechanism. First, the monomeric transposase binds the 19 bp inverted DNA repeats flanking the transposon. Then, dimerization of the DNA- bound transposase creates a synaptic DNA complex. After nicking of the first DNA strand, excision of the transposon proceeds through a series of intermediates. The transposase then mediates the insertion of the transposon at a new site by strand transfer. The activity of the wild- type tran
   9505..9576    +  CDS            cpcA (fragment): PHCA_SYNP2 - Experimental evidence at protein level: Swiss-Prot protein existence level 1. Light-harvesting photosynthetic bile pigment-protein from the phycobiliprotein complex (phycobilisome, PBS). Phycocyanin is the major phycobiliprotein in the PBS rod. From Synechococcus sp. (strain ATCC 27264 / PCC 7002 / PR-6) (Agmenellum quadruplicatum).
   9698..9781    +  CDS            cpcC (fragment): PYR1_SYNP2 - Experimental evidence at protein level: Swiss-Prot protein existence level 1. Rod linker protein, associated with phycocyanin. Linker polypeptides determine the state of aggregation and the location of the disk-shaped phycobiliprotein units within the phycobilisome and modulate their spectroscopic properties in order to mediate a directed and optimal energy transfer. From Synechococcus sp. (strain ATCC 27264 / PCC 7002 / PR-6) (Agmenellum quadruplicatum).
   9782..9805    -  misc_feature   MCS (fragment): pUC18/19 multiple cloning site
   9806..9837    +  misc_feature   MCS (fragment): pUC18/19 multiple cloning site
   9858..10571   +  CDS            GFPmut2: GFPmut2 is a basic (constitutively fluorescent) green fluorescent protein published in 1996, derived from Aequorea victoria. It is reported to be a very rapidly-maturing weak dimer.
  10582..10601   +  misc_feature   MCS (fragment): pUC18/19 multiple cloning site
