[The description below was written by a language model from this plasmid's Addgene catalogue record and pLannotate feature annotations shown in this document.]
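Description:
pAM1956 is a cyanobacterial shuttle cloning vector of roughly 10.6–11 kb, built on the pAM505 backbone and carrying a promoterless GFPmut2 reporter. In E. coli it replicates from a ColE1/pMB1-type origin. A pBR322 bom (basis of mobility) region is also annotated, which would allow the plasmid to be mobilised by conjugation. Selection is by kanamycin through the Tn5-derived neo (nptII) gene. That gene is flanked by remnants of its source DNA, namely fragments of the Tn5 transposase and bleomycin-resistance genes, along with partial rop and tetracycline-resistance sequences from pBR322. About 6.5 kb, between the Tn5 remnant and the reporter region, has no annotated features. The record does not say what lies there, so the element responsible for replication in the cyanobacterial host cannot be identified from the information given.

The payload is the GFPmut2 coding sequence, a rapidly maturing Aequorea victoria GFP variant. It was taken from pKEN2-GFPmut2 as a blunted HindIII–SacI fragment and placed into SmaI/SacI-cut pAM505. The catalogue lists Anabaena sp. PCC 7120 as the species, which reflects the intended host rather than the origin of the gene. No promoter drives gfp. Instead, a polylinker with SalI, SacI, KpnI/Asp718 and XmaI/SmaI sites lies immediately upstream, seen in the feature table as pUC-type MCS fragments. Short matches to cpcA and cpcC precede this polylinker, and their function is not stated.

The depositor describes the plasmid as the no-promoter GFP control. The upstream cloning sites also make it suitable for inserting candidate promoter fragments to create transcriptional gfp fusions. The associated publication concerns heterocyst pattern formation, a context in which such fusions could report cell-specific gene expression in Anabaena filaments.
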