Addgene plasmid #40251: pAM1956
Depositing lab: Susan Golden. Depositing organization: University of California, San Diego (UCSD). Publication: Heterocyst pattern formation controlled by a diffusible peptide. Yoon HS, Golden JW. Science. 1998 Oct 30;282(5390):935-8. 10.1126/science.282.5390.935 PubMed 9794762.
Backbone
  Vector backbone: pAM505
  Total vector size (bp): 11000
  Vector type: Cyanobacteria cloning vector
Growth in bacteria
  Bacterial resistance: Kanamycin, 50 μg/mL
  Growth temperature: 37°C
  Growth strain: DH10B
  Copy number: Unknown
Gene/Insert
  Gene/Insert name: GFPmut2
  Species: Anabaena sp. Strain PCC 7120
  Insert size (bp): 800
  Promoter: n/a
  Cloning method: Restriction Enzyme; 5′ cloning site n/a (unknown if destroyed); 3′ cloning site n/a (unknown if destroyed)
  Sequencing primers: 5′ n/a; 3′ n/a
Terms and licenses: Academic/Nonprofit Terms; Industry Terms: Not Available to Industry
Depositor comments: Contain promoterless gfp from pKEN2-GFPmut2 inserted into pAM505. HindIII-Klenow fill-SacI fragment of gfp is inserted into SmaI-SacI digested pAM505. This is a control of gfp without a promoter. The multiple cloning site upstream the gfp gene includes: SalI, SacI, KpnI,Asp718, XmaI, and SmaI.
How to cite: pAM1956 was a gift from Susan Golden (Addgene plasmid # 40251 ; http://n2t.net/addgene:40251 ; RRID:Addgene_40251)
