>Addgene plasmid #40251 | pAM1956 | addgene partial sequence | sequence record 69853 | GFP_R
CTCATATGTATATCTCCTTCTTAAATCTAGAGGATCCCCGGGTACCGAGCTCGAATTGATCCTCTAGAGT
CGACCTGCAGGTCGAGAATAGTTAGCGCGCAGTTCGACGGGTGATTGGTCAAACGCAGCGGTTCCCAAGC
GAGAGGCAGCGACAGTAACTGGCATTTGCCTAATACTCCTTGTTAAACCAATGTTTTTAGATAGAGCAAG
ACCCGGAGAAGTAAGTAGAACCCAACACTTAAGCTGAAAACCACTTACCCATCCGGGCCTAGACTAAGCA
AAATTAGCTGAGGGCGTTAATTGCGTAGTCGATGTAGTTGTTAGTTTCAGTAGCAGCATCGCCAGTCAAA
CGGGAATTCTTGAAGACGAAAGGGCCTCTTGCGGGATATCCGTCTAGATAGTCATCGCTCATCCCTCACC
TCAACCGTTTTGCTGCCTAACGAGGTAGTCTAAGACCGCGCCAATTCTGTCGAGTGCCGCGCTAGTGGTA
CGTTGGTACTCATCAAGCCGTGCTTCGGTTTGTAATTGCCTAGCGGTAAGAATTTCAAAGTTCTGCTGAT
GGATTTGAACTGTTTGCAACAATGCTTCTGCGGTTGCGCGGAGTTCTGTAACCGATGTGCGGAGGTCGGC
ATTCACTGCAACTTGGCTGTCTAACGCAGCTTCTATTCTGGCTAGTCTGTCTTCGCTCATGCTGCCCCCT
GCTTGTCTTGGTTGTCCTTGGCTTCTTGTTCCATTTGTTCTTTAACAACTCGTGTGAGTAAGAAAGCGGC
AAGATTAGCCAACGGTCTTCCTTCCTCAGACGCTCGGTTAGCAATCCATTGGTAA
